Addgene plasmid #27382: pDEST/N1-hEB1-GFP
Depositing lab: Robin Shaw. Depositing organization: University of California, San Francisco (UCSF). Publication: Limited forward trafficking of connexin 43 reduces cell-cell coupling in stressed human and mouse myocardium. Smyth JW, Hong TT, Gao D, Vogan JM, Jensen BC, Fong TS, Simpson PC, Stainier DY, Chi NC, Shaw RM. J Clin Invest. 2010 Jan 4. 120(1):266-79. 10.1172/JCI39740 PubMed 20038810.
Backbone
  Vector backbone: pDEST/N1-GFP
  Backbone manufacturer: Clontech
  Backbone size w/o insert (bp): 4700
  Vector type: Mammalian Expression
  Selectable markers: Neomycin (select with G418)
Growth in bacteria
  Bacterial resistance: Kanamycin, 50 μg/mL
  Growth temperature: 37°C
  Growth strain: DH5alpha
  Copy number: High Copy
Gene/Insert
  Gene/Insert name: microtubule-associated protein, RP/EB family, member 1 (alt names: EB1; MAPRE1)
  Species: H. sapiens (human)
  Insert size (bp): 806
  GenBank ID: NM_012325
  Entrez Gene: MAPRE1 (a.k.a. EB1)
  Tag / fusion protein: GFP (C terminal on backbone)
  Cloning method: Gateway Cloning; 5′ cloning site attR1 gateway reaction site (not destroyed); 3′ cloning site attR2 gateway reaction site (not destroyed)
  Sequencing primers: 5′ sequence; 3′ sequence
Resource information
  A portion of this plasmid was derived from a plasmid made by: Open Biosystems
Terms and licenses: Academic/Nonprofit Terms; Industry Terms: Not Available to Industry
Depositor comments: Regarding the gateway destination vector pDEST/N1-GFP: the N1-GFP vector is originally ordered from Clonetech and we converted it into a gateway destination vector.
How to cite: pDEST/N1-hEB1-GFP was a gift from Robin Shaw (Addgene plasmid # 27382 ; http://n2t.net/addgene:27382 ; RRID:Addgene_27382)
