[The description below was written by a language model from this plasmid's Addgene catalogue record.]
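Description:
pDEST/N1-hEB1-GFP is a mammalian expression plasmid encoding human EB1 (MAPRE1, microtubule-associated protein RP/EB family member 1) fused at its C terminus to GFP. The backbone, pDEST/N1-GFP (about 4.7 kb without insert), is a commercial N1-type GFP fusion vector that the depositing lab converted into a Gateway destination vector. The roughly 0.8 kb EB1 coding sequence, derived in part from a commercially sourced clone, was introduced by Gateway recombination. The record lists the flanking sites as attR1 and attR2 and notes them as not destroyed. In the N1 arrangement the insert sits upstream of the fluorescent protein, so the GFP tag is supplied by the backbone and follows EB1 in the same reading frame.

The plasmid is maintained at high copy in standard E. coli cloning strains under kanamycin selection, and it carries a neomycin resistance marker that allows G418 selection of stably transfected mammalian cells. The record does not state the promoter driving the fusion, the origin of replication or the polyadenylation signal, and no feature table is provided to confirm them.

EB1 is a plus-end tracking protein that binds the growing tips of microtubules, so an EB1-GFP fusion is typically used in live-cell fluorescence imaging to visualise dynamic microtubule plus ends and follow their growth trajectories. The associated publication concerns forward trafficking of connexin 43 and cell-cell coupling in stressed human and mouse myocardium. This is consistent with using the construct to examine microtubule-dependent delivery of gap junction protein to the cell membrane.
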