>Addgene plasmid #27382 | pDEST/N1-hEB1-GFP | addgene partial sequence | sequence record 33744 | 27382 with EGFP-N
GCTCCTCGCCCTTGCTCACCATGGTGGCGACCGGTGGATCCCGATACTCTTCTTGCTCCTCCTGTGGGCC
CCCTTCATCAGGTATCACAAAGCCTTCATCTGTGGCATACAGAATGTCTACAATCCTCTGCAATACAGGG
TCGTTTTCCCCCTCGTTCTCCTGGCAAATCAATTCAATGTTCCGTAGCTTTCCGAAGTAGAAATCCCTCT
CTTTCTCCAAGTCTTCAACAGTAAGTTTCAATACGTTGACCTGCTGCATCAACTCAGCTGCCTCGTCATC
TCCGTTGCCCACACCAGGGTTCTTTCGCACCACACCAGGGCCAGCCTTAGGAGCCGCAGCGGTTCTCTGT
GTTGAGATGGGCCTCTGGGGAGCTGCACTGCTAGAAGTGAGAGGTTTCTTCGGTTTATTCAGAGCTGGAG
CAACAAGGGAAGGAGCCACTGCAGTTTCTTGACCTTG
[390 nt withheld, positions 458-847]
CTG
